>Addgene plasmid #131726 | pLenti-puro/RAF1-P207S | addgene full sequence | sequence record 257716 | Addgene NGS Result
GGGTCTCTCTGGTTAGACCAGATCTGAGCCTGGGAGCTCTCTGGCTAACTAGGGAACCCACTGCTTAAGC
CTCAATAAAGCTTGCCTTGAGTGCTTCAAGTAGTGTGTGCCCGTCTGTTGTGTGACTCTGGTAACTAGAG
ATCCCTCAGACCCTTTTAGTCAGTGTGGAAAATCTCTAGCAGTGGCGCCCGAACAGGGACTTGAAAGCGA
AAGGGAAACCAGAGGAGCTCTCTCGACGCAGGACTCGGCTTGCTGAAGCGCGCACGGCAAGAGGCGAGGG
GCGGCGACTGGTGAGTACGCCAAAAATTTTGACTAGCGGAGGCTAGAAGGAGAGAGATGGGTGCGAGAGC
GTCAGTATTAAGCGGGGGAGAATTAGATCGCGATGGGAAAAAATTCGGTTAAGGCCAGGGGGAAAGAAAA
AATATAAATTAAAACATATAGTATGGGCAAGCAGGGAGCTAGAACGATTCGCAGTTAATCCTGGCCTGTT
AGAAACATCAGAAGGCTGTAGACAAATACTGGGACAGCTACAACCATCCCTTCAGACAGGATCAGAAGAA
CTTAGATCATTATATAATACAGTAGCAACCCTCTATTGTGTGCATCAAAGGATAGAGATAAAAGACACCA
AGGAAGCTTTAGACAAGATAGAGGAAGAGCAAAACAAAAGTAAGACCACCGCACAGCAAGCGGCCGCTGA
TCTTCAGACCTGGAGGAGGAGATATGAGGGACAATTGGAGAAGTGAATTATATAAATATAAAGTAGTAAA
AATTGAACCATTAGGAGTAGCACCCACCAAGGCAAAGAGAAGAGTGGTGCAGAGAGAAAAAAGAGCAGTG
GGAATAGGAGCTTTGTTCCTTGGGTTCTTGGGAGCAGCAGGAAGCACTATGGGCGCAGCGTCAATGACGC
TGACGGTACAGGCCAGACAATTATTGTCTGGTATAGTGCAGCAGCAGAACAATTTGCTGAGGGCTATTGA
GGCGCAACAGCATCTGTTGCAACTCACAGTCTGGGGCATCAAGCAGCTCCAGGCAAGAATCCTGGCTGTG
GAAAGATACCTAAAGGATCAACAGCTCCTGGGGATTTGGGGTTGCTCTGGAAAACTCATTTGCACCACTG
CTGTGCCTTGGAATGCTAGTTGGAGTAATAAATCTCTGGAACAGATTTGGAATCACACGACCTGGATGGA
GTGGGACAGAGAAATTAACAATTACACAAGCTTAATACACTCCTTAATTGAAGAATCGCAAAACCAGCAA
GAAAAGAATGAACAAGAATTATTGGAATTAGATAAATGGGCAAGTTTGTGGAATTGGTTTAACATAACAA
ATTGGCTGTGGTATATAAAATTATTCATAATGATAGTAGGAGGCTTGGTAGGTTTAAGAATAGTTTTTGC
TGTACTTTCTATAGTGAATAGAGTTAGGCAGGGATATTCACCATTATCGTTTCAGACCCACCTCCCAACC
CCGAGGGGACCCGACAGGCCCGAAGGAATAGAAGAAGAAGGTGGAGAGAGAGACAGAGACAGATCCATTC
GATTAGTGAACGGATCTCGACGGTATCGATAAGCTTGGGAGTTCCGCTTACATAACTTACGGTAAATGGC
CCGCCTGGCTGACCGCCCAACGACCCCCGCCCATTGACGTCAATAATGACGTATGTTCCCATAGTAACGC
CAATAGGGACTTTCCATTGACGTCAATGGGTGGAGTATTTACGGTAAACTGCCCACTTGGCAGTACATCA
AGTGTATCATATGCCAAGTACGCCCCCTATTGACGTCAATGACGGTAAATGGCCCGCCTGGCATTATGCC
CAGTACATGACCTTATGGGACTTTCCTACTTGGCAGTACATCTACGTATTAGTCATCGCTATTACCATGG
TGATGCGGTTTTGGCAGTACATCAATGGGCGTGGATAGCGGTTTGACTCACGGGGATTTCCAAGTCTCCA
CCCCATTGACGTCAATGGGAGTTTGTTTTGGCACCAAAATCAACGGGACTTTCCAAAATGTCGTAACAAC
TCCGCCCCATTGACGCAAATGGGCGGTAGGCGTGTACGGTGGGAGGTCTATATAAGCAGAGCTCTCCCTA
TCAGTGATAGAGATCTCCCTATCAGTGATAGAGATCGTCGACTAGTGGATCCAGTGTGGTGGAATTCTGC
AGATATCCAGCACAGTGGCGGCCGCTCGAGTCTAGAATGGAGCACATACAGGGAGCTTGGAAGACGATCA
GCAATGGTTTTGGATTCAAAGATGCCGTGTTTGATGGCTCCAGCTGCATCTCTCCTACAATAGTTCAGCA
GTTTGGCTATCAGCGCCGGGCATCAGATGATGGCAAACTCACAGATCCTTCTAAGACAAGCAACACTATC
CGTGTTTTCTTGCCGAACAAGCAAAGAACAGTGGTCAATGTGCGAAATGGAATGAGCTTGCATGACTGCC
TTATGAAAGCACTCAAGGTGAGGGGCCTGCAACCAGAGTGCTGTGCAGTGTTCAGACTTCTCCACGAACA
CAAAGGTAAAAAAGCACGCTTAGATTGGAATACTGATGCTGCGTCTTTGATTGGAGAAGAACTTCAAGTA
GATTTCCTGGATCATGTTCCCCTCACAACACACAACTTTGCTCGGAAGACGTTCCTGAAGCTTGCCTTCT
GTGACATCTGTCAGAAATTCCTGCTCAATGGATTTCGATGTCAGACTTGTGGCTACAAATTTCATGAGCA
CTGTAGCACCAAAGTACCTACTATGTGTGTGGACTGGAGTAACATCAGACAACTCTTATTGTTTCCAAAT
TCCACTATTGGTGATAGTGGAGTCTCAGCACTACCTTCTTTGACTATGCGTCGTATGCGAGAGTCTGTTT
CCAGGATGCCTGTTAGTTCTCAGCACAGATATTCTACACCTCACGCCTTCACCTTTAACACCTCCAGTCC
CTCATCTGAAGGTTCCCTCTCCCAGAGGCAGAGGTCGACATCCACACCTAATGTCCACATGGTCAGCACC
ACCCTGCCTGTGGACAGCAGGATGATTGAGGATGCAATTCGAAGTCACAGCGAATCAGCCTCACCTTCAG
CCCTGTCCAGTAGCCCCAACAATCTGAGCCCAACAGGCTGGTCACAGCCGAAAACCCCCGTGCCAGCACA
AAGAGAGCGGGCACCAGTATCTGGGACCCAGGAGAAAAACAAAATTAGGCCTCGTGGACAGAGAGATTCA
AGCTATTATTGGGAAATAGAAGCCAGTGAAGTGATGCTGTCCACTCGGATTGGGTCAGGCTCTTTTGGAA
CTGTTTATAAGGGTAAATGGCACGGAGATGTTGCAGTAAAGATCCTAAAGGTTGTCGACCCAACCCCAGA
GCAATTCCAGGCCTTCAGGAATGAGGTGGCTGTTCTGCGCAAAACACGGCATGTGAACATTCTGCTTTTC
ATGGGGTACATGACAAAGGACAACCTGGCAATTGTGACCCAGTGGTGCGAGGGCAGCAGCCTCTACAAAC
ACCTGCATGTCCAGGAGACCAAGTTTCAGATGTTCCAGCTAATTGACATTGCCCGGCAGACGGCTCAGGG
AATGGACTATTTGCATGCAAAGAACATCATCCATAGAGACATGAAATCCAACAATATATTTCTCCATGAA
GGCTTAACAGTGAAAATTGGAGATTTTGGTTTGGCAACAGTAAAGTCACGCTGGAGTGGTTCTCAGCAGG
TTGAACAACCTACTGGCTCTGTCCTCTGGATGGCCCCAGAGGTGATCCGAATGCAGGATAACAACCCATT
CAGTTTCCAGTCGGATGTCTACTCCTATGGCATCGTATTGTATGAACTGATGACGGGGGAGCTTCCTTAT
TCTCACATCAACAACCGAGATCAGATCATCTTCATGGTGGGCCGAGGATATGCCTCCCCAGATCTTAGTA
AGCTATATAAGAACTGCCCCAAAGCAATGAAGAGGCTGGTAGCTGACTGTGTGAAGAAAGTAAAGGAAGA
GAGGCCTCTTTTTCCCCAGATCCTGTCTTCCATTGAGCTGCTCCAACACTCTCTACCGAAGATCAACCGG
AGCGCTTCCGAGCCATCCTTGCATCGGGCAGCCCACACTGAGGATATCAATGCTTGCACGCTGACCACGT
CCCCGAGGCTGCCTGTCTTCTAGACGCGTACCGGTCATCATCACCATCACCATTGAGTTTAAACCTGCTG
ATCAGCCTCGACTGTGCCTTCTAGTCGACCCTGTGGAATGTGTGTCAGTTAGGGTGTGGAAAGTCCCCAG
GCTCCCCAGCAGGCAGAAGTATGCAAAGCATGCATCTCAATTAGTCAGCAACCAGGTGTGGAAAGTCCCC
AGGCTCCCCAGCAGGCAGAAGTATGCAAAGCATGCATCTCAATTAGTCAGCAACCATAGTCCCGCCCCTA
ACTCCGCCCATCCCGCCCCTAACTCCGCCCAGTTCCGCCCATTCTCCGCCCCATGGCTGACTAATTTTTT
TTATTTATGCAGAGGCCGAGGCCGCCTCGGCCTCTGAGCTATTCCAGAAGTAGTGAGGAGGCTTTTTTGG
AGGCCTAGGCTTTTGCAAAAAGCTTACCATGACCGAGTACAAGCCCACGGTGCGCCTCGCCACCCGCGAC
GACGTCCCCAGGGCCGTACGCACCCTCGCCGCCGCGTTCGCCGACTACCCCGCCACGCGCCACACCGTCG
ATCCGGACCGCCACATCGAGCGGGTCACCGAGCTGCAAGAACTCTTCCTCACGCGCGTCGGGCTCGACAT
CGGCAAGGTGTGGGTCGCGGACGACGGCGCCGCGGTGGCGGTCTGGACCACGCCGGAGAGCGTCGAAGCG
GGGGCGGTGTTCGCCGAGATCGGCCCGCGCATGGCCGAGTTGAGCGGTTCCCGGCTGGCCGCGCAGCAAC
AGATGGAAGGCCTCCTGGCGCCGCACCGGCCCAAGGAGCCCGCGTGGTTCCTGGCCACCGTCGGCGTCTC
GCCCGACCACCAGGGCAAGGGTCTGGGCAGCGCCGTCGTGCTCCCCGGAGTGGAGGCGGCCGAGCGCGCC
GGGGTGCCCGCCTTCCTGGAGACCTCCGCGCCCCGCAACCTCCCCTTCTACGAGCGGCTCGGCTTCACCG
TCACCGCCGACGTCGAGGTGCCCGAAGGACCGCGCACCTGGTGCATGACCCGCAAGCCCGGTGCCTGAGG
TACCTTTAAGACCAATGACTTACAAGGCAGCTGTAGATCTTAGCCACTTTTTAAAAGAAAAGGGGGGACT
GGAAGGGCTAATTCACTCCCAACGAAGACAAGATCTGCTTTTTGCTTGTACTGGGTCTCTCTGGTTAGAC
CAGATCTGAGCCTGGGAGCTCTCTGGCTAACTAGGGAACCCACTGCTTAAGCCTCAATAAAGCTTGCCTT
GAGTGCTTCAAGTAGTGTGTGCCCGTCTGTTGTGTGACTCTGGTAACTAGAGATCCCTCAGACCCTTTTA
GTCAGTGTGGAAAATCTCTAGCAGTAGTAGTTCATGTCATCTTATTATTCAGTATTTATAACTTGCAAAG
AAATGAATATCAGAGAGTGAGAGGAACTTGTTTATTGCAGCTTATAATGGTTACAAATAAAGCAATAGCA
TCACAAATTTCACAAATAAAGCATTTTTTTCACTGCATTCTAGTTGTGGTTTGTCCAAACTCATCAATGT
ATCTTATCATGTCTGGCTCTAGCTATCCCGCCCCTAACTCCGCCCATCCCGCCCCTAACTCCGCCCAGTT
CCGCCCATTCTCCGCCCCATGGCTGACTAATTTTTTTTATTTATGCAGAGGCCGAGGCCGCCTCGGCCTC
TGAGCTATTCCAGAAGTAGTGAGGAGGCTTTTTTGGAGGCCTAGGGACGTACCCAATTCGCCCTATAGTG
AGTCGTATTACGCGCGCTCACTGGCCGTCGTTTTACAACGTCGTGACTGGGAAAACCCTGGCGTTACCCA
ACTTAATCGCCTTGCAGCACATCCCCCTTTCGCCAGCTGGCGTAATAGCGAAGAGGCCCGCACCGATCGC
CCTTCCCAACAGTTGCGCAGCCTGAATGGCGAATGGG
[124 nt withheld, positions 6058-6181]
C
[91 nt withheld, positions 6183-6273]
A
[49 nt withheld, positions 6275-6323]
CCTTTGACGTTGGAGTCCACGTTCTTT
[37 nt withheld, positions 6351-6387]
ACCCTATCTCGGTCTATTCTTTTGATTTATAAGGGATTTTGCCGATTTCGGCCTATTGGTTAAAAAATGA
GCTGATTTAACAAAAATTTAACGCGAATTTTAACAAAATATTAACGCTTACAATTTAGGTGGCACTTTTC
GGGGAAATGTGCGCGGAACCCCTATTTGTTTATTTTTCTAAATACATTCAAATATGTATCCGCTCATGAG
ACAATAACCCTGATAAATGCTTCAATAATATTGAAAAAGGAAGAGTATGAGTATTCAACATTTCCGTGTC
GCCCTTATTCCCTTTTTTGCGGCATTTTGCCTTCCTGTTTTTGCTCACCCAGAAACGCTGGTGAAAGTAA
AAGATGCTGAAGATCAGTTGGGTGCACGAGTGGGTTACATCGAACTGGATCTCAACAGCGGTAAGATCCT
TGAGAGTTTTCGCCCCGAAGAACGTTTTCCAATGATGAGCACTTTTAAAGTTCTGCTATGTGGCGCGGTA
TTATCCCGTATTGACGCCGGGCAAGAGCAACTCGGTCGCCGCATACACTATTCTCAGAATGACTTGGTTG
AGTACTCACCAGTCACAGAAAAGCATCTTACGGATGGCATGACAGTAAGAGAATTATGCAGTGCTGCCAT
AACCATGAGTGATAACACTGCGGCCAACTTACTTCTGACAACGATCGGAGGACCGAAGGAGCTAACCGCT
TTTTTGCACAACATGGGGGATCATGTAACTCGCCTTGATCGTTGGGAACCGGAGCTGAATGAAGCCATAC
CAAACGACGAGCGTGACACCACGATGCCTGTAGCAATGGCAACAACGTTGCGCAAACTATTAACTGGCGA
ACTACTTACTCTAGCTTCCCGGCAACAATTAATAGACTGGATGGAGGCGGATAAAGTTGCAGGACCACTT
CTGCGCTCGGCCCTTCCGGCTGGCTGGTTTATTGCTGATAAATCTGGAGCCGGTGAGCGTGGGTCTCGCG
GTATCATTGCAGCACTGGGGCCAGATGGTAAGCCCTCCCGTATCGTAGTTATCTACACGACGGGGAGTCA
GGCAACTATGGATGAACGAAATAGACAGATCGCTGAGATAGGTGCCTCACTGATTAAGCATTGGTAACTG
TCAGACCAAGTTTACTCATATATACTTTAGATTGATTTAAAACTTCATTTTTAATTTAAAAGGATCTAGG
TGAAGATCCTTTTTGATAATCTCATGACCAAAATCCCTTAACGTGAGTTTTCGTTCCACTGAGCGTCAGA
CCCCGTAGAAAAGATCAAAGGATCTTCTTGAGATCCTTTTTTTCTGCGCGTAATCTGCTGCTTGCAAACA
AAAAAACCACCGCTACCAGCGGTGGTTTGTTTGCCGGATCAAGAGCTACCAACTCTTTTTCCGAAGGTAA
CTGGCTTCAGCAGAGCGCAGATACCAAATACTGTTCTTCTAGTGTAGCCGTAGTTAGGCCACCACTTCAA
GAACTCTGTAGCACCGCCTACATACCTCGCTCTGCTAATCCTGTTACCAGTGGCTGCTGCCAGTGGCGAT
AAGTCGTGTCTTACCGGGTTGGACTCAAGACGATAGTTACCGGATAAGGCGCAGCGGTCGGGCTGAACGG
GGGGTTCGTGCACACAGCCCAGCTTGGAGCGAACGACCTACACCGAACTGAGATACCTACAGCGTGAGCT
ATGAGAAAGCGCCACGCTTCCCGAAGGGAGAAAGGCGGACAGGTATCCGGTAAGCGGCAGGGTCGGAACA
GGAGAGCGCACGAGGGAGCTTCCAGGGGGAAACGCCTGGTATCTTTATAGTCCTGTCGGGTTTCGCCACC
TCTGACTTGAGCGTCGATTTTTGTGATGCTCGTCAGGGGGGCGGAGCCTATGGAAAAACGCCAGCAACGC
GGCCTTTTTACGGTTCCTGGCCTTTTGCTGGCCTTTTGCTCACATGTTCTTTCCTGCGTTATCCCCTGAT
TCTGTGGATAACCGTATTACCGCCTTTGAGTGAGCTGATACCGCTCGCCGCAGCCGAACGACCGAGCGCA
GCGAGTCAGTGAGCGAGGAAGCGGAAGAGCGCCCAATACGCAAACCGCCTCTCCCCGCGCGTTGGCCGAT
TCATTAATGCAGCTGGCACGACAGGTTTCCCGACTGGAAAGCGGGCAGTGAGCGCAACGCAATTAATGTG
AGTTAGCTCACTCATTAGGCACCCCAGGCTTTACACTTTATGCTTCCGGCTCGTATGTTGTGTGGAATTG
TGAGCGGATAACAATTTCACACAGGAAACAGCTATGACCATGATTACGCCAAGCGCGCAATTAACCCTCA
CTAAAGGGAACAAAAGCTGGAGCTGCAAGCTTAATGTAGTCTTATGCAATACTCTTGTAGTCTTGCAACA
TGGTAACGATGAGTTAGCAACATGCCTTACAAGGAGAGAAAAAGCACCGTGCATGCCGATTGGTGGAAGT
AAGGTGGTACGATCGTGCCTTATTAGGAAGGCAACAGACGGGTCTGACATGGATTGGACGAACCACTGAA
TTGCCGCATTGCAGAGATATTGTATTTAAGTGCCTAGCTCGATACATAAAC
Features (pLannotate 1.2.2; 29 found; start..end, strand, type, name):
      1..181     +  LTR            5' LTR (truncated): truncated 5' long terminal repeat (LTR) from HIV-1
    228..353     +  misc_feature   HIV-1 Ψ: packaging signal of human immunodeficiency virus type 1
    337..700     +  CDS            HIV-1 gag (fragment): gag protein from human immunodeficiency virus 1; gag
    846..1079    +  misc_feature   RRE: The Rev response element (RRE) of HIV-1 allows for Rev-dependent mRNA export from the nucleus to the cytoplasm.
   1456..1556    +  CDS            Rev (fragment): human immunodeficiency virus 1 (HIV-1) Rev protein; rev; enhances nuclear export of unspliced and incompletely spliced viral mRNAs
   1557..1577    -  misc_feature   MCS (fragment): pBluescript multiple cloning site
   1588..1889    +  enhancer       CMV enhancer: human cytomegalovirus immediate early enhancer
   1890..2093    +  promoter       CMV promoter: human cytomegalovirus (CMV) immediate early promoter
   2095..2114    +  promoter       PLtetO-1 promoter (fragment): modified phage lambda PL promoter with tet operator sites (Lutz and Bujard, 1997)
   2116..2135    +  promoter       PLtetO-1 promoter (fragment): modified phage lambda PL promoter with tet operator sites (Lutz and Bujard, 1997)
   2207..4150    +  CDS            RAF1: RAF1_HUMAN - Also known as RAF. Experimental evidence at protein level: Swiss-Prot protein existence level 1. Serine/threonine-protein kinase that acts as a regulatory link between the membrane-associated Ras GTPases and the MAPK/ERK cascade, and this critical regulatory link functions as a switch determining cell fate decisions including proliferation, differentiation, apoptosis, survival and oncogenic transformation. RAF1 activation initiates a mitogen-activated protein kinase (MAPK) cascade that comprises a sequential phosphorylation of the dual-specific MAPK kinases (MAP2K1/MEK1 and MAP2K2
   4240..4569    +  promoter       SV40 promoter: SV40 enhancer and early promoter
   4579..5178    +  CDS            PuroR: puromycin N-acetyltransferase; pac from Streptomyces alboniger; confers resistance to puromycin
   5168..5248    +  CDS            nef (fragment): NEF_HV1Z2 - Experimental evidence at protein level: Swiss-Prot protein existence level 1. Extracellular Nef protein targets CD4(+) T-lymphocytes for apoptosis by interacting with CXCR4 surface receptors. From Human immunodeficiency virus type 1 group M subtype D (isolate Z2/CDC-Z34) (HIV-1).
   5250..5483    +  LTR            3' LTR (ΔU3): self-inactivating 3' long terminal repeat (LTR) from HIV-1
   5555..5676    +  polyA_signal   SV40 poly(A) signal: SV40 polyadenylation signal
   5716..5851    +  rep_origin     SV40 ori: SV40 origin of replication
   5872..5890    -  promoter       T7 promoter: promoter for bacteriophage T7 RNA polymerase
   5898..6053    +  CDS            lacZα (fragment): LacZα fragment of β-galactosidase; lacZ fragment
   6058..6486    +  rep_origin     f1 ori (sequence partly withheld): f1 bacteriophage origin of replication; arrow indicates direction of (+) strand synthesis
   6539..6643    +  promoter       AmpR promoter: bla
   6644..7504    +  CDS            AmpR: β-lactamase; bla; confers resistance to ampicillin, carbenicillin, and related antibiotics
   7675..8263    +  rep_origin     ori: high-copy-number ColE1/pMB1/pBR322/pUC origin of replication
   8446..8538    +  CDS            lacI (fragment): lac repressor; lacI; The lac repressor binds to the lac operator to inhibit transcription in E. coli. This inhibition can be relieved by adding lactose or isopropyl-β-D-thiogalactopyranoside (IPTG).
   8551..8572    +  protein_bind   CAP binding site: CAP binding activates transcription in the presence of cAMP. E. coli catabolite activator protein
   8587..8617    +  promoter       lac promoter: promoter for the E. coli lac operon
   8625..8641    +  protein_bind   lac operator: The lac repressor binds to the lac operator to inhibit transcription in E. coli. This inhibition can be relieved by adding lactose or isopropyl-β-D-thiogalactopyranoside (IPTG). lac repressor encoded by lacI
   8686..8704    +  promoter       T3 promoter: promoter for bacteriophage T3 RNA polymerase
   8732..8958    +  promoter       RSV promoter: Rous sarcoma virus enhancer/promoter
