[The description below was written by a language model from this plasmid's Addgene catalogue record and pLannotate feature annotations shown in this document.]
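Description:
pLenti-puro/RAF1-P207S is a lentiviral mammalian expression plasmid built on the pLenti-puro backbone, carrying human RAF1 (CRAF), the serine/threonine kinase that links Ras GTPases to the MEK/ERK cascade, with a P207S substitution. The sequenced plasmid is about 9 kb. In bacteria it is maintained through a high-copy ColE1/pUC-type origin and selected with ampicillin via the β-lactamase gene. An f1 origin and remnants of a pBluescript-type cloning region (lac promoter/operator, lacZα fragment, T3 and T7 promoters) are also present.

The viral portion has a third-generation, self-inactivating layout. An RSV promoter sits just upstream of a truncated HIV-1 5' LTR on the circular map and drives genomic RNA production in packaging cells. It is followed by the Ψ packaging signal with a gag fragment and the Rev response element for Rev-dependent nuclear export. The transfer cassette ends in a ΔU3 3' LTR, which inactivates LTR promoter activity after integration, followed by an SV40 polyadenylation signal and SV40 origin outside the LTR. No cPPT or WPRE is annotated.

Between the LTRs, the CMV immediate-early enhancer/promoter drives the RAF1 coding sequence. Two short tet operator-like matches are annotated directly downstream of the promoter, suggesting a CMV/TO-type arrangement, though the record does not describe inducible use. No epitope tag is annotated. A separate SV40 early promoter drives puromycin N-acetyltransferase, allowing selection of transduced or transfected cells. The construct serves to express this RAF1 variant stably or transiently in mammalian cells. The associated work examined whether CRAF mutations found in lung cancer are oncogenic and whether they predict sensitivity to combined type II RAF and MEK inhibition.
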