Addgene plasmid #131726: pLenti-puro/RAF1-P207S
Purpose: Mammalian Expression of RAF1
Depositing lab: Jacques De Grève. Depositing organization: Vrije Universiteit Brussel. Publication: CRAF mutations in lung cancer can be oncogenic and predict sensitivity to combined type II RAF and MEK inhibition. Noeparast A, Giron P, Noor A, Bahadur Shahi R, De Brakeleer S, Eggermont C, Vandenplas H, Boeckx B, Lambrechts D, De Greve J, Teugels E. Oncogene. 2019 Aug;38(31):5933-5941. doi: 10.1038/s41388-019-0866-7. Epub 2019 Jul 8. PubMed 31285551.
Backbone
  Vector backbone: pLenti-puro (Plasmid #39481)
  Backbone manufacturer: Ie-Ming Shih (Addgene plasmid # 39481)
  Backbone size w/o insert (bp): 7066
  Vector type: Mammalian Expression, Lentiviral
  Selectable markers: Puromycin
Growth in bacteria
  Bacterial resistance: Ampicillin, 100 μg/mL
  Growth temperature: 30°C
  Growth strain: NEB Stable
  Copy number: Unknown
Gene/Insert
  Gene/Insert name: RAF1 (alt names: CRAF, c-Raf(1); ENSG00000132155)
  Species: H. sapiens (human)
  Insert size (bp): 1947
  Mutation: P207S
  Entrez Gene: RAF1 (a.k.a. CMD1NN, CRAF, NS5, Raf-1, c-Raf)
  Promoter: CMV
  Cloning method: Restriction Enzyme; 5′ cloning site Unknown (unknown if destroyed); 3′ cloning site Unknown (unknown if destroyed)
Terms and licenses: Academic/Nonprofit Terms; Industry Terms: Not Available to Industry
How to cite: pLenti-puro/RAF1-P207S was a gift from Jacques De Grève (Addgene plasmid # 131726 ; http://n2t.net/addgene:131726 ; RRID:Addgene_131726)
